>Addgene plasmid #228777 | PET-28a-YTH domain of YTHDF3 | addgene full sequence | sequence record 456896 | Addgene NGS Result
CGGAAGGAGCTGACTGGGTTGAAGGCTCTCAAGGGCATCGGTCGAGATCCCGGTGCCTAATGAGTGAGCT
AACTTACATTAATTGCGTTGCGCTCACTGCCCGCTTTCCAGTCGGGAAACCTGTCGTGCCAGCTGCATTA
ATGAATCGGCCAACGCGCGGGGAGAGGCGGTTTGCGTATTGGGCGCCAGGGTGGTTTTTCTTTTCACCAG
TGAGACGGGCAACAGCTGATTGCCCTTCACCGCCTGGCCCTGAGAGAGTTGCAGCAAGCGGTCCACGCTG
GTTTGCCCCAGCAGGCGAAAATCCTGTTTGATGGTGGTTAACGGCGGGATATAACATGAGCTGTCTTCGG
TATCGTCGTATCCCACTACCGAGATGTCCGCACCAACGCGCAGCCCGGACTCGGTAATGGCGCGCATTGC
GCCCAGCGCCATCTGATCGTTGGCAACCAGCATCGCAGTGGGAACGATGCCCTCATTCAGCATTTGCATG
GTTTGTTGAAAACCGGACATGGCACTCCAGTCGCCTTCCCGTTCCGCTATCGGCTGAATTTGATTGCGAG
TGAGATATTTATGCCAGCCAGCCAGACGCAGACGCGCCGAGACAGAACTTAATGGGCCCGCTAACAGCGC
GATTTGCTGGTGACCCAATGCGACCAGATGCTCCACGCCCAGTCGCGTACCGTCTTCATGGGAGAAAATA
ATACTGTTGATGGGTGTCTGGTCAGAGACATCAAGAAATAACGCCGGAACATTAGTGCAGGCAGCTTCCA
CAGCAATGGCATCCTGGTCATCCAGCGGATAGTTAATGATCAGCCCACTGACGCGTTGCGCGAGAAGATT
GTGCACCGCCGCTTTACAGGCTTCGACGCCGCTTCGTTCTACCATCGACACCACCACGCTGGCACCCAGT
TGATCGGCGCGAGATTTAATCGCCGCGACAATTTGCGACGGCGCGTGCAGGGCCAGACTGGAGGTGGCAA
CGCCAATCAGCAACGACTGTTTGCCCGCCAGTTGTTGTGCCACGCGGTTGGGAATGTAATTCAGCTCCGC
CATCGCCGCTTCCACTTTTTCCCGCGTTTTCGCAGAAACGTGGCTGGCCTGGTTCACCACGCGGGAAACG
GTCTGATAAGAGACACCGGCATACTCTGCGACATCGTATAACGTTACTGGTTTCACATTCACCACCCTGA
ATTGACTCTCTTCCGGGCGCTATCATGCCATACCGCGAAAGGTTTTGCGCCATTCGATGGTGTCCGGGAT
CTCGACGCTCTCCCTTATGCGACTCCTGCATTAGGAAGCAGCCCAGTAGTAGGTTGAGGCCGTTGAGCAC
CGCCGCCGCAAGGAATGGTGCATGCAAGGAGATGGCGCCCAACAGTCCCCCGGCCACGGGGCCTGCCACC
ATACCCACGCCGAAACAAGCGCTCATGAGCCCGAAGTGGCGAGCCCGATCTTCCCCATCGGTGATGTCGG
CGATATAGGCGCCAGCAACCGCACCTGTGGCGCCGGTGATGCCGGCCACGATGCGTCCGGCGTAGAGGAT
CGAGATCGATCTCGATCCCGCGAAATTAATACGACTCACTATAGGGGAATTGTGAGCGGATAACAATTCC
CCTCTAGAAATAATTTTGTTTAACTTTAAGAAGGAGATATACATATGCACCATCATCATCATCATGGTGG
AAGCGGTAGTGTAGAAGTGCATCCCGTGCTGGAAAAGCTAAAGGCCATAAACAACTATAATCCCAAAGAC
TTTGATTGGAATCTGAAGAATGGACGTGTGTTTATAATTAAAAGCTACTCTGAGGATGACATACATCGTT
CCATTAAATACTCTATCTGGTGTAGTACTGAGCATGGTAATAAGCGTTTGGATGCAGCTTACCGTTCCCT
GAATGGGAAAGGCCCACTCTATTTACTCTTCAGTGTGAATGGCAGTGGACATTTTTGTGGAGTGGCTGAA
ATGAAGTCTGTTGTGGACTATAATGCGTATGCTGGTGTCTGGTCTCAGGATAAGTGGAAGGGCAAATTTG
AAGTTAAATGGATCTTTGTCAAAGATGTTCCCAATAACCAATTACGGCATATTCGCTTAGAAAATAATGA
CAACAAACCGGTTACCAATTCAAGGGACACTCAAGAGGTACCCCTAGAAAAAGCTAAGCAAGTGCTTAAA
ATAATTGCTACTTTCAAGCATACCACCTCAATCTTTGATGACTTTGCACATTATGAAAAGCGTCAAGAAG
AGGAGGAAGCCATGCGTAGGGAGAGAAATAGATAAGATCCGGCTGCTAACAAAGCCCGAAAGGAAGCTGA
GTTGGCTGCTGCCACCGCTGAGCAATAACTAGCATAACCCCTTGGGGCCTCTAAACGGGTCTTGAGGGGT
TTTTTGCTGAAAGGAGGAACTATATCCGGATTGGCGAATGGG
[124 nt withheld, positions 2423-2546]
C
[91 nt withheld, positions 2548-2638]
A
[49 nt withheld, positions 2640-2688]
CCTTTGACGTTGGAGTCCACGTTCTTT
[37 nt withheld, positions 2716-2752]
ACCCTATCTCGGTCTATTCTTTTGATTTATAAGGGATTTTGCCGATTTCGGCCTATTGGTTAAAAAATGA
GCTGATTTAACAAAAATTTAACGCGAATTTTAACAAAATATTAACGCTTACAATTTAGGTGGCACTTTTC
GGGGAAATGTGCGCGGAACCCCTATTTGTTTATTTTTCTAAATACATTCAAATATGTATCCGCTCATGAA
TTAATTCTTAGAAAAACTCATCGAGCATCAAATGAAACTGCAATTTATTCATATCAGGATTATCAATACC
ATATTTTTGAAAAAGCCGTTTCTGTAATGAAGGAGAAAACTCACCGAGGCAGTTCCATAGGATGGCAAGA
TCCTGGTATCGGTCTGCGATTCCGACTCGTCCAACATCAATACAACCTATTAATTTCCCCTCGTCAAAAA
TAAGGTTATCAAGTGAGAAATCACCATGAGTGACGACTGAATCCGGTGAGAATGGCAAAAGTTTATGCAT
TTCTTTCCAGACTTGTTCAACAGGCCAGCCATTACGCTCGTCATCAAAATCACTCGCATCAACCAAACCG
TTATTCATTCGTGATTGCGCCTGAGCGAGACGAAATACGCGATCGCTGTTAAAAGGACAATTACAAACAG
GAATCGAATGCAACCGGCGCAGGAACACTGCCAGCGCATCAACAATATTTTCACCTGAATCAGGATATTC
TTCTAATACCTGGAATGCTGTTTTCCCGGGGATCGCAGTGGTGAGTAACCATGCATCATCAGGAGTACGG
ATAAAATGCTTGATGGTCGGAAGAGGCATAAATTCCGTCAGCCAGTTTAGTCTGACCATCTCATCTGTAA
CATCATTGGCAACGCTACCTTTGCCATGTTTCAGAAACAACTCTGGCGCATCGGGCTTCCCATACAATCG
ATAGATTGTCGCACCTGATTGCCCGACATTATCGCGAGCCCATTTATACCCATATAAATCAGCATCCATG
TTGGAATTTAATCGCGGCCTAGAGCAAGACGTTTCCCGTTGAATATGGCTCATAACACCCCTTGTATTAC
TGTTTATGTAAGCAGACAGTTTTATTGTTCATGACCAAAATCCCTTAACGTGAGTTTTCGTTCCACTGAG
CGTCAGACCCCGTAGAAAAGATCAAAGGATCTTCTTGAGATCCTTTTTTTCTGCGCGTAATCTGCTGCTT
GCAAACAAAAAAACCACCGCTACCAGCGGTGGTTTGTTTGCCGGATCAAGAGCTACCAACTCTTTTTCCG
AAGGTAACTGGCTTCAGCAGAGCGCAGATACCAAATACTGTCCTTCTAGTGTAGCCGTAGTTAGGCCACC
ACTTCAAGAACTCTGTAGCACCGCCTACATACCTCGCTCTGCTAATCCTGTTACCAGTGGCTGCTGCCAG
TGGCGATAAGTCGTGTCTTACCGGGTTGGACTCAAGACGATAGTTACCGGATAAGGCGCAGCGGTCGGGC
TGAACGGGGGGTTCGTGCACACAGCCCAGCTTGGAGCGAACGACCTACACCGAACTGAGATACCTACAGC
GTGAGCTATGAGAAAGCGCCACGCTTCCCGAAGGGAGAAAGGCGGACAGGTATCCGGTAAGCGGCAGGGT
CGGAACAGGAGAGCGCACGAGGGAGCTTCCAGGGGGAAACGCCTGGTATCTTTATAGTCCTGTCGGGTTT
CGCCACCTCTGACTTGAGCGTCGATTTTTGTGATGCTCGTCAGGGGGGCGGAGCCTATGGAAAAACGCCA
GCAACGCGGCCTTTTTACGGTTCCTGGCCTTTTGCTGGCCTTTTGCTCACATGTTCTTTCCTGCGTTATC
CCCTGATTCTGTGGATAACCGTATTACCGCCTTTGAGTGAGCTGATACCGCTCGCCGCAGCCGAACGACC
GAGCGCAGCGAGTCAGTGAGCGAGGAAGCGGAAGAGCGCCTGATGCGGTATTTTCTCCTTACGCATCTGT
GCGGTATTTCACACCGCAATGGTGCACTCTCAGTACAATCTGCTCTGATGCCGCATAGTTAAGCCAGTAT
ACACTCCGCTATCGCTACGTGACTGGGTCATGGCTGCGCCCCGACACCCGCCAACACCCGCTGACGCGCC
CTGACGGGCTTGTCTGCTCCCGGCATCCGCTTACAGACAAGCTGTGACCGTCTCCGGGAGCTGCATGTGT
CAGAGGTTTTCACCGTCATCACCGAAACGCGCGAGGCAGCTGCGGTAAAGCTCATCAGCGTGGTCGTGAA
GCGATTCACAGATGTCTGCCTGTTCATCCGCGTCCAGCTCGTTGAGTTTCTCCAGAAGCGTTAATGTCTG
GCTTCTGATAAAGCGGGCCATGTTAAGGGCGGTTTTTTCCTGTTTGGTCACTGATGCCTCCGTGTAAGGG
GGATTTCTGTTCATGGGGGTAATGATACCGATGAAACGAGAGAGGATGCTCACGATACGGGTTACTGATG
ATGAACATGCCCGGTTACTGGAACGTTGTGAGGGTAAACAACTGGCGGTATGGATGCGGCGGGACCAGAG
AAAAATCACTCAGGGTCAATGCCAGCGCTTCGTTAATACAGATGTAGGTGTTCCACAGGGTAGCCAGCAG
CATCCTGCGATGCAGATCCGGAACATAATGGTGCAGGGCGCTGACTTCCGCGTTTCCAGACTTTACGAAA
CACGGAAACCGAAGACCATTCATGTTGTTGCTCAGGTCGCAGACGTTTTGCAGCAGCAGTCGCTTCACGT
TCGCTCGCGTATCGGTGATTCATTCTGCTAACCAGTAAGGCAACCCCGCCAGCCTAGCCGGGTCCTCAAC
GACAGGAGCACGATCATGCGCACCCGTGGGGCCGCCATGCCGGCGATAATGGCCTGCTTCTCGCCGAAAC
GTTTGGTGGCGGGACCAGTGACGAAGGCTTGAGCGAGGGCGTGCAAGATTCCGAATACCGCAAGCGACAG
GCCGATCATCGTCGCGCTCCAGCGAAAGCGGTCCTCGCCGAAAATGACCCAGAGCGCTGCCGGCACCTGT
CCTACGAGTTGCATGATAAAGAAGACAGTCATAAGTGCGGCGACGATAGTCATGCCCCGCGCCCAC
Features (pLannotate 1.2.2; 19 found; start..end, strand, type, name):
     60..81      -  protein_bind   CAP binding site: CAP binding activates transcription in the presence of cAMP. E. coli catabolite activator protein
     94..1176    -  CDS            lacI: lac repressor; lacI; The lac repressor binds to the lac operator to inhibit transcription in E. coli. This inhibition can be relieved by adding lactose or isopropyl-β-D-thiogalactopyranoside (IPTG).
   1177..1254    -  promoter       lacI promoter: lacI
   1262..1541    -  CDS            TcR (fragment): tetracycline efflux protein; tet; confers resistance to tetracycline
   1567..1585    +  promoter       T7 promoter: promoter for bacteriophage T7 RNA polymerase
   1586..1610    +  protein_bind   lac operator: The lac repressor binds to the lac operator to inhibit transcription in E. coli. This inhibition can be relieved by adding lactose or isopropyl-β-D-thiogalactopyranoside (IPTG). lac repressor encoded by lacI
   1625..1647    +  RBS            RBS: efficient ribosome binding site from bacteriophage T7 gene 10 (Olins and Rangwala, 1989)
   1661..1679    +  CDS            capTEV™ (fragment): composite tag for in vivo biotinylation, TEV protease cleavage, and 6xHis tagging
   1688..2272    +  CDS            YTHDF3 (fragment): YTHD3_HUMAN - Experimental evidence at protein level: Swiss-Prot protein existence level 1. Has some antiviral activity against HIV-1 virus: incorporated into HIV-1 particles in a nucleocapsid-dependent manner and reduces viral infectivity in the next cycle of infection (PubMed:32053707). May interfere with this early step of the viral life cycle by binding to N6-methyladenosine (m6A) modified sites on the HIV-1 RNA genome (PubMed:32053707). From Homo sapiens (Human).
   2282..2331    +  CDS            SET1 (fragment): solubility-enhancement tag derived from T7 phage gene 10B
   2339..2386    +  terminator     T7 terminator: transcription terminator for bacteriophage T7 RNA polymerase
   2423..2851    +  rep_origin     f1 ori (sequence partly withheld): f1 bacteriophage origin of replication; arrow indicates direction of (+) strand synthesis
   2904..2961    +  promoter       AmpR promoter (fragment): bla
   2970..3785    -  CDS            KanR: aminoglycoside phosphotransferase; aph(3')-Ia; confers resistance to kanamycin in bacteria or G418 (Geneticin®) in eukaryotes
   3907..4495    +  rep_origin     ori: high-copy-number ColE1/pMB1/pBR322/pUC origin of replication
   4681..4820    -  misc_feature   bom: basis of mobility region from pBR322
   4922..5113    -  CDS            rop: Rop protein, which maintains plasmids at low copy number; rop
   5130..5510    +  CDS            YPB1_ECOLX: Protein predicted: Swiss-Prot protein existence level 4. From Escherichia coli.
   5582..45      -  CDS            TcR (fragment) (across the origin): tetracycline efflux protein; tet; confers resistance to tetracycline
