[The description below was written by a language model from this plasmid's Addgene catalogue record and pLannotate feature annotations shown in this document.]
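Description:
PET-28a-YTH domain of YTHDF3 is a bacterial expression plasmid of about 5.8 kb, built on the pET-28a backbone for producing the YTH domain of human YTHDF3 in E. coli. It is selected with kanamycin through an aph(3')-Ia aminoglycoside phosphotransferase gene. Replication relies on a ColE1/pBR322-type origin accompanied by the rop gene and the bom mobility region, features that typically keep such plasmids at a moderate rather than high copy number, although the record lists copy number as unknown. An f1 phage origin is also present. The short tetracycline-resistance fragments, the AmpR promoter fragment and a predicted E. coli ORF picked up by the annotation are most likely backbone remnants rather than functional elements.

The expression cassette follows the standard pET layout. A T7 promoter is immediately followed by a lac operator and the strong T7 gene 10 ribosome binding site, and a T7 terminator closes the unit. The plasmid also carries lacI under its own promoter, so transcription is repressed until IPTG is added in a host that supplies T7 RNA polymerase. The coding region begins with a short tag segment that matches the 6xHis tag listed in the catalogue, placed upstream of a roughly 585 bp fragment of YTHDF3 that was inserted by Gibson cloning. A small downstream hit to a T7 gene 10-derived tag is probably residual vector sequence. YTHDF3 is a reader protein that recognises N6-methyladenosine (m6A) in RNA through its YTH domain. The construct yields His-tagged recombinant domain suitable for affinity purification, and the associated work concerns the discovery of inhibitors of YTH-domain m6A readers.
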