Addgene plasmid #228777: PET-28a-YTH domain of YTHDF3
Purpose: Protein expression plasmid for YTH domain of YTHDF3 in E.Coli.
Depositing lab: Huiqing Zhou. Depositing organization: Boston College. Publication: Discovery of a new inhibitor for YTH domain-containing m(6)A RNA readers. Wang CH, Zhou H. RSC Chem Biol. 2024 Jul 25;5(9):914-923. doi: 10.1039/d4cb00105b. eCollection 2024 Aug 28. PubMed 39211476.
Backbone
  Vector backbone: PET28A
  Vector type: Bacterial Expression
Growth in bacteria
  Bacterial resistance: Kanamycin, 50 μg/mL
  Growth temperature: 37°C
  Growth strain: DH5alpha
  Copy number: Unknown
Gene/Insert
  Gene/Insert name: YTH domain of YTHDF3
  Species: H. sapiens (human)
  Entrez Gene: YTHDF3 (a.k.a. DF3)
  Promoter: T7
  Tag / fusion protein: 6*His
  Cloning method: Gibson Cloning
  Sequencing primers: 5′ T7
Terms and licenses: Academic/Nonprofit Terms; Industry Terms: Not Available to Industry
How to cite: PET-28a-YTH domain of YTHDF3 was a gift from Huiqing Zhou (Addgene plasmid # 228777 ; http://n2t.net/addgene:228777 ; RRID:Addgene_228777)
